Addgene plasmid #241204: SA-linker-P2A-lifeact-mNeongreen-ORF-1
Purpose: Middle entry vector for mini-Golden subcloning platform; lifeact-mNeongreen
Depositing lab: Junsu Kang. Depositing organization: University of Wisconsin, Madison. Publication: Advancing knock-in approaches for robust genome editing in zebrafish. Rodriguez-Parks A, Beezley EG, Manna S, Silaban I, Almutawa SI, Cao S, Ahmed H, Guyer M, Baker S, Richards MP, Kang J. Biol Open. 2026 Feb 2:bio.062472. doi: 10.1242/bio.062472. PubMed 41630603.
Backbone
  Vector backbone: pU6a:sgRNA#56
  Vector type: Mini-Golden
Growth in bacteria
  Bacterial resistance: Spectinomycin, 50 μg/mL
  Growth temperature: 37°C
  Growth strain: DH5alpha
  Copy number: Unknown
Gene/Insert
  Gene/Insert name: lifeact-mNeongreen
  Species: Synthetic
  Mutation: TCGC linker
  Cloning method: Restriction Enzyme; 5′ cloning site Unknown (unknown if destroyed); 3′ cloning site Unknown (unknown if destroyed)
Terms and licenses: Academic/Nonprofit Terms; Industry Terms: Not Available to Industry
How to cite: SA-linker-P2A-lifeact-mNeongreen-ORF-1 was a gift from Junsu Kang (Addgene plasmid # 241204 ; http://n2t.net/addgene:241204 ; RRID:Addgene_241204)
