[The description below was written by a language model from this plasmid's Addgene catalogue record and pLannotate feature annotations shown in this document.]
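Description:
SA-linker-P2A-lifeact-mNeongreen-ORF-1 is a small (about 3.6 kb) bacterial cloning plasmid that serves as a middle entry vector in the mini-Golden modular subcloning platform, which was developed for assembling knock-in donor constructs for genome editing in zebrafish. It is built on the pU6a:sgRNA#56 backbone and is propagated in E. coli through a high-copy ColE1/pUC-type origin. Selection is with spectinomycin, conferred by the aadA (SmR) aminoglycoside adenylyltransferase gene. The short Pc integron promoter and GmR fragments just upstream of it appear to be remnants of the resistance cassette's origin. rrnB T1 and T2 terminators flank the cloning region, and small lacZα and lacI fragments are also leftover backbone sequence.

The payload is a synthetic, promoterless cassette. As the name indicates, it consists of a splice acceptor (SA), a linker (recorded as a TCGC linker), a P2A self-cleaving peptide and lifeact fused to mNeonGreen. Only the mNeonGreen coding sequence was recognised by the automated annotation. The SA, P2A and lifeact elements presumably lie in the unannotated stretch upstream of it. In this kind of design, the splice acceptor lets the cassette be spliced into a transcript of the targeted endogenous gene, and the P2A separates the reporter from the host protein. Lifeact, a short F-actin-binding peptide, directs the bright yellow-green mNeonGreen to filamentous actin. The "ORF-1" suffix probably denotes one of several reading-frame variants set by the linker, although the record does not say so. An SV40 poly(A) signal is annotated downstream of mNeonGreen but on the opposite strand, so its role in the cassette is unclear. The record does not give the restriction sites used for assembly.
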