Features (pLannotate 1.2.2; 11 found; start..end, strand, type, name):
     41..84      +  terminator     rrnB T1 terminator: Escherichia coli rrnB; transcription terminator T1 from the E. coli rrnB gene
    131..167     -  CDS            lacZα (fragment): LacZα fragment of β-galactosidase; lacZ fragment
    374..1081    +  CDS            mNeonGreen: bright monomeric yellow-green fluorescent protein derived from LanYFP (Shaner et al., 2013)
   1089..1106    -  promoter       T7 promoter (fragment): promoter for bacteriophage T7 RNA polymerase
   1111..1245    -  polyA_signal   SV40 poly(A) signal: SV40 polyadenylation signal
   1420..1443    +  promoter       Pc promoter (fragment): intI1 (promoter lies within the coding sequence); class 1 integron promoter
   1619..1675    +  CDS            GmR (fragment): gentamycin acetyltransferase; aacC1; confers resistance to gentamycin
   1682..2473    +  CDS            SmR: aminoglycoside adenylyltransferase (Murphy, 1985); aadA; confers resistance to spectinomycin and streptomycin
   2566..3154    +  rep_origin     ori: high-copy-number ColE1/pMB1/pBR322/pUC origin of replication
   3337..3429    +  CDS            lacI (fragment): lac repressor; lacI; The lac repressor binds to the lac operator to inhibit transcription in E. coli. This inhibition can be relieved by adding lactose or isopropyl-β-D-thiogalactopyranoside (IPTG).
   3484..3511    -  terminator     rrnB T2 terminator: transcription terminator T2 from the E. coli rrnB gene
>Addgene plasmid #241204 | SA-linker-P2A-lifeact-mNeongreen-ORF-1 | addgene full sequence | sequence record 484612 | Addgene NGS Result
ATTTGTCCTACTCAGGAGAGCGTTCACCGACAAACAACAGATAAAACGAAAGGCCCAGTCTTCCGACTGA
GCCTTTCGTTTTATTTGATGCCTGGCAGTTCCCTACTCTCGCGTTAACGCTAGCATGGATGTTTTCCCAG
TCACGACGTTGTAAAACGACGGCCAGTCTTAAGCTCGGGCCCGGTCTCTTCGCCACTAATCCGGAGTGTG
TGTGTGTTTCTGACGTGTCTCTCTCTTCCCTTTTTTTTTTCAGGGCTCTGGGGCTACAAACTTCTCTCTG
CTGAAACAAGCTGGCGACGTGGAGGAGAACCCTGGACCTATGGGCGTGGCCGACCTGATCAAGAAGTTCG
AGAGCATCAGCAAGGAGGAGGGCGTGAGCAAGGGCGAGGAGGATAACATGGCCTCTCTCCCAGCGACACA
TGAGTTACACATCTTTGGCTCCATCAACGGTGTGGACTTTGACATGGTGGGTCAGGGCACCGGCAATCCA
AATGATGGTTATGAGGAGTTAAACCTGAAGTCCACCAAGGGTGACCTCCAGTTCTCCCCCTGGATTCTGG
TCCCTCATATCGGGTATGGCTTCCATCAGTACCTGCCCTACCCTGACGGGATGTCGCCTTTCCAGGCCGC
CATGGTAGATGGCTCCGGCTACCAAGTCCATCGCACAATGCAGTTTGAAGATGGTGCCTCCCTTACTGTT
AACTACCGCTACACCTACGAGGGAAGCCACATCAAAGGAGAGGCCCAGGTGAAGGGGACTGGTTTCCCTG
CTGACGGTCCTGTGATGACCAACTCGCTGACCGCTGCGGACTGGTGCAGGTCGAAGAAGACTTACCCCAA
CGACAAAACCATCATCAGTACCTTTAAGTGGAGTTACACCACTGGAAATGGCAAGCGCTACCGGAGCACT
GCGCGGACCACCTACACCTTTGCCAAGCCAATGGCGGCTAACTATCTGAAGAACCAGCCGATGTACGTGT
TCCGTAAGACGGAGCTCAAGCACTCCAAGACCGAGCTCAACTTCAAGGAGTGGCAAAAGGCCTTTACCGA
TGTGATGGGCATGGACGAGCTGTACAAGTAAGCTAGAACTATAGTGAGTCGTATTACGTAGATCCAGACA
TGATAAGATACATTGATGAGTTTGGACAAACCACAACTAGAATGCAGTGAAAAAAATGCTTTATTTGTGA
AATTTGTGATGCTATTGCTTTATTTGTAACCATTATAAGCTGCAATAAACAAGTTAACAACAACAATTGC
ATTCATTTTATGTTTCAGGTTCAGGGGGAGGTGTGGGAGGTTTTTTAATTCCTCAAGAGACCTCTAGACC
AGCCAGGACAGAAATGCCTCGACTTCGCTGCTACCCAAGGTTGCCGGGTGACGCACACCGTGGAAACGGA
TGAAGGCACGAACCCAGTGGACATAAGCCTGTTCGGTTCGTAAGCTGTAATGCAAGTAGCGTATGCGCTC
ACGCAACTGGTCCAGAACCTTGACCGAACGCAGCGGTGGTAACGGCGCAGTGGCGGTTTTCATGGCTTGT
TATGACTGTTTTTTTGGGGTACAGTCTATGCCTCGGGCATCCAAGCAGCAAGCGCGTTACGCCGTGGGTC
GATGTTTGATGTTATGGAGCAGCAACGATGTTACGCAGCAGGGCAGTCGCCCTAAAACAAAGTTAAACAT
TATGAGGGAAGCGGTGATCGCCGAAGTATCGACTCAACTATCAGAGGTAGTTGGCGTCATCGAGCGCCAT
CTCGAACCGACGTTGCTGGCCGTACATTTGTACGGCTCCGCAGTGGATGGCGGCCTGAAGCCACACAGTG
ATATTGATTTGCTGGTTACGGTGACCGTAAGGCTTGATGAAACAACGCGGCGAGCTTTGATCAACGACCT
TTTGGAAACTTCGGCTTCCCCTGGAGAGAGCGAGATTCTCCGCGCTGTAGAAGTCACCATTGTTGTGCAC
GACGACATCATTCCGTGGCGTTATCCAGCTAAGCGCGAACTGCAATTTGGAGAATGGCAGCGCAATGACA
TTCTTGCAGGTATCTTCGAGCCAGCCACGATCGACATTGATCTGGCTATCTTGCTGACAAAAGCAAGAGA
ACATAGCGTTGCCTTGGTAGGTCCAGCGGCGGAGGAACTCTTTGATCCGGTTCCTGAACAGGATCTATTT
GAGGCGCTAAATGAAACCTTAACGCTATGGAACTCGCCGCCCGACTGGGCTGGCGATGAGCGAAATGTAG
TGCTTACGTTGTCCCGCATTTGGTACAGCGCAGTAACCGGCAAAATCGCGCCGAAGGATGTCGCTGCCGA
CTGGGCAATGGAGCGCCTGCCGGCCCAGTATCAGCCCGTCATACTTGAAGCTAGACAGGCTTATCTTGGA
CAAGAAGAAGATCGCTTGGCCTCGCGCGCAGATCAGTTGGAAGAATTTGTCCACTACGTGAAAGGCGAGA
TCACCAAGGTAGTCGGCAAATAACCCTCGAGCCACCCATGACCAAAATCCCTTAACGTGAGTTACGCGTC
GTTCCACTGAGCGTCAGACCCCGTAGAAAAGATCAAAGGATCTTCTTGAGATCCTTTTTTTCTGCGCGTA
ATCTGCTGCTTGCAAACAAAAAAACCACCGCTACCAGCGGTGGTTTGTTTGCCGGATCAAGAGCTACCAA
CTCTTTTTCCGAAGGTAACTGGCTTCAGCAGAGCGCAGATACCAAATACTGTTCTTCTAGTGTAGCCGTA
GTTAGGCCACCACTTCAAGAACTCTGTAGCACCGCCTACATACCTCGCTCTGCTAATCCTGTTACCAGTG
GCTGCTGCCAGTGGCGATAAGTCGTGTCTTACCGGGTTGGACTCAAGACGATAGTTACCGGATAAGGCGC
AGCGGTCGGGCTGAACGGGGGGTTCGTGCACACAGCCCAGCTTGGAGCGAACGACCTACACCGAACTGAG
ATACCTACAGCGTGAGCTATGAGAAAGCGCCACGCTTCCCGAAGGGAGAAAGGCGGACAGGTATCCGGTA
AGCGGCAGGGTCGGAACAGGAGAGCGCACGAGGGAGCTTCCAGGGGGAAACGCCTGGTATCTTTATAGTC
CTGTCGGGTTTCGCCACCTCTGACTTGAGCGTCGATTTTTGTGATGCTCGTCAGGGGGGCGGAGCCTATG
GAAAAACGCCAGCAACGCGGCCTTTTTACGGTTCCTGGCCTTTTGCTGGCCTTTTGCTCACATGTTCTTT
CCTGCGTTATCCCCTGATTCTGTGGATAACCGTATTACCGCCTTTGAGTGAGCTGATACCGCTCGCCGCA
GCCGAACGACCGAGCGCAGCGAGTCAGTGAGCGAGGAAGCGGAAGAGCGCCCAATACGCAAACCGCCTCT
CCCCGCGCGTTGGCCGATTCATTAATGCAGCTGGCACGACAGGTTTCCCGACTGGAAAGCGGGCAGTGAG
CGCAACGCAATTAATACGCGTACCGCTAGCCAGGAAGAGTTTGTAGAAACGCAAAAAGGCCATCCGTCAG
GATGGCCTTCTGCTTAGTTTGATGCCTGGCAGTTTATGGCGGGCGTCCTGCCCGCCACCCTCCGGGCCGT
TGCTTCACAACGTTCAAATCCGCTCCCGGCGG
